Addgene plasmid #186151: Paxillin DN
Purpose: For expressing recombinant paxillin variants in bacteria.
Depositing lab: Michael Rosen. Depositing organization: University of Texas Southwestern Medical Center. Publication: Synergistic phase separation of two pathways promotes integrin clustering and nascent adhesion formation. Case LB, De Pasquale M, Henry L, Rosen MK. Elife. 2022 Jan 20;11. pii: 72588. doi: 10.7554/eLife.72588. PubMed 35049497.
Backbone
  Vector backbone: pGEX2T
  Backbone size w/o insert (bp): 5000
  Vector type: Bacterial Expression
Growth in bacteria
  Bacterial resistance: Ampicillin, 100 μg/mL
  Growth temperature: 37°C
  Growth strain: DH5alpha
  Copy number: Low Copy
Gene/Insert
  Gene/Insert name: PXN
  Species: H. sapiens (human)
  Insert size (bp): 2633
  Mutation: Paxilln residues 1-321 added to N-terminus of WT Paxillin
  Entrez Gene: PXN
  Promoter: Lac
  Tag / fusion protein: GST (N terminal on insert)
  Cloning method: Gibson Cloning
  Sequencing primers: 5′ 5GEX (5-GGGCTGGCAAGCCACGTTTGGTG-3); 3′ 3GEX (5-CCGGGAGCTGCATGTGTCAGAGG-3)
Resource information
  A portion of this plasmid was derived from a plasmid made by: Modification of Addgene Plasmid #50529
Terms and licenses: Academic/Nonprofit Terms; Industry Terms: Not Available to Industry
How to cite: Paxillin DN was a gift from Michael Rosen (Addgene plasmid # 186151 ; http://n2t.net/addgene:186151 ; RRID:Addgene_186151)
