[The description below was written by a language model from this plasmid's Addgene catalogue record and pLannotate feature annotations shown in this document.]
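Description:
Paxillin DN is a bacterial expression plasmid built on the pGEX2T backbone for producing a recombinant paxillin variant in E. coli. It replicates from a ColE1/pMB1-type origin and is selected with ampicillin through the β-lactamase (AmpR) gene. The catalogue lists it as low copy, although only a short fragment of rop is annotated and the origin is annotated generically as a high-copy type. The sequenced plasmid is 7,616 nt and carries its own lacI gene, so the lac repressor is supplied in cis.

The catalogue gives the promoter simply as "Lac". In the feature table, the element directly upstream of the fusion is the hybrid trp/lac tac promoter with a lac operator, the standard IPTG-inducible arrangement of pGEX vectors. A separate lac promoter/lacZα remnant lies further upstream. Transcription from tac drives Schistosoma japonicum glutathione S-transferase as an N-terminal tag, followed by a TEV protease recognition site that allows the tag to be removed after glutathione affinity purification.

Downstream is the PXN insert, recorded as human. It is modified so that paxillin residues 1–321 are added to the N-terminus of full-length wild-type paxillin, duplicating the N-terminal region. The automated annotation marks only the full-length copy, matching it to the chicken orthologue by homology. The roughly 1 kb unannotated stretch between the TEV site and that feature is consistent with the extra 1–321 segment. The construct was made by Gibson cloning as a modification of an earlier plasmid. It comes from a study of phase separation in integrin clustering and nascent adhesion formation, where purified paxillin variants were needed.
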