Features (pLannotate 1.2.2; 18 found; start..end, strand, type, name):
      1..589     +  rep_origin     ori: high-copy-number ColE1/pMB1/pBR322/pUC origin of replication
    775..826     -  misc_feature   bom (fragment): basis of mobility region from pBR322
    833..910     +  promoter       lacI promoter: lacI
    911..1993    +  CDS            lacI: lac repressor; lacI; The lac repressor binds to the lac operator to inhibit transcription in E. coli. This inhibition can be relieved by adding lactose or isopropyl-β-D-thiogalactopyranoside (IPTG).
   2006..2027    +  protein_bind   CAP binding site: CAP binding activates transcription in the presence of cAMP. E. coli catabolite activator protein
   2042..2072    +  promoter       lac promoter: promoter for the E. coli lac operon
   2080..2096    +  protein_bind   lac operator: The lac repressor binds to the lac operator to inhibit transcription in E. coli. This inhibition can be relieved by adding lactose or isopropyl-β-D-thiogalactopyranoside (IPTG). lac repressor encoded by lacI
   2116..2289    +  CDS            lacZα: LacZα fragment of β-galactosidase; lacZ fragment
   2553..2669    -  CDS            yciV (fragment): RNAAM_ECOLI - Also known as trpH From Escherichia coli (strain K12).
   2745..2773    +  promoter       tac promoter: strong E. coli promoter; hybrid between the trp and lac UV5 promoters
   2781..2797    +  protein_bind   lac operator: The lac repressor binds to the lac operator to inhibit transcription in E. coli. This inhibition can be relieved by adding lactose or isopropyl-β-D-thiogalactopyranoside (IPTG). lac repressor encoded by lacI
   2820..3473    +  CDS            GST26_SCHJA: Experimental evidence at protein level: Swiss-Prot protein existence level 1. GST isoenzymes appear to play a central role in the parasite detoxification system. Other functions are also suspected including a role in increasing the solubility of haematin in the parasite gut. From Schistosoma japonicum (Blood fluke).
   3498..3518    +  CDS            TEV site: tobacco etch virus (TEV) protease recognition and cleavage site
   4485..6155    +  CDS            PXN: PAXI_CHICK - Experimental evidence at protein level: Swiss-Prot protein existence level 1. Cytoskeletal protein involved in actin-membrane attachment at sites of cell adhesion to the extracellular matrix (focal adhesion). Binds in vitro to vinculin as well as to the SH3 domain of c-SRC and, when tyrosine phosphorylated, to the SH2 domain of v-CRK. From Gallus gallus (Chicken).
   6195..6234    +  CDS            rop (fragment): Rop protein, which maintains plasmids at low copy number; rop
   6336..6376    +  misc_feature   bom (fragment): basis of mobility region from pBR322
   6481..6585    +  promoter       AmpR promoter: bla
   6586..7446    +  CDS            AmpR: β-lactamase; bla; confers resistance to ampicillin, carbenicillin, and related antibiotics
>Addgene plasmid #186151 | Paxillin DN | addgene full sequence | sequence record 365835 | Addgene NGS Result
TTGAGATCCTTTTTTTCTGCGCGTAATCTGCTGCTTGCAAACAAAAAAACCACCGCTACCAGCGGTGGTT
TGTTTGCCGGATCAAGAGCTACCAACTCTTTTTCCGAAGGTAACTGGCTTCAGCAGAGCGCAGATACCAA
ATACTGTCCTTCTAGTGTAGCCGTAGTTAGGCCACCACTTCAAGAACTCTGTAGCACCGCCTACATACCT
CGCTCTGCTAATCCTGTTACCAGTGGCTGCTGCCAGTGGCGATAAGTCGTGTCTTACCGGGTTGGACTCA
AGACGATAGTTACCGGATAAGGCGCAGCGGTCGGGCTGAACGGGGGGTTCGTGCACACAGCCCAGCTTGG
AGCGAACGACCTACACCGAACTGAGATACCTACAGCGTGAGCTATGAGAAAGCGCCACGCTTCCCGAAGG
GAGAAAGGCGGACAGGTATCCGGTAAGCGGCAGGGTCGGAACAGGAGAGCGCACGAGGGAGCTTCCAGGG
GGAAACGCCTGGTATCTTTATAGTCCTGTCGGGTTTCGCCACCTCTGACTTGAGCGTCGATTTTTGTGAT
GCTCGTCAGGGGGGCGGAGCCTATGGAAAAACGCCAGCAACGCGGCCTTTTTACGGTTCCTGGCCTTTTG
CTGGCCTTTTGCTCACATGTTCTTTCCTGCGTTATCCCCTGATTCTGTGGATAACCGTATTACCGCCTTT
GAGTGAGCTGATACCGCTCGCCGCAGCCGAACGACCGAGCGCAGCGAGTCAGTGAGCGAGGAAGCGGAAG
AGCGCCTGATGCGGTATTTTCTCCTTACGCATCTGTGCGGTATTTCACACCGCATAAATTCCGACACCAT
CGAATGGCGCAAAACCTTTCGCGGTATGGCATGATAGCGCCCGGAAGAGAGTCAATTCAGGGTGGTGAAT
GTGAAACCAGTAACGTTATACGATGTCGCAGAGTATGCCGGTGTCTCTTATCAGACCGTTTCCCGCGTGG
TGAACCAGGCCAGCCACGTTTCTGCGAAAACGCGGGAAAAAGTGGAAGCGGCGATGGCGGAGCTGAATTA
CATTCCCAACCGCGTGGCACAACAACTGGCGGGCAAACAGTCGTTGCTGATTGGCGTTGCCACCTCCAGT
CTGGCCCTGCACGCGCCGTCGCAAATTGTCGCGGCGATTAAATCTCGCGCCGATCAACTGGGTGCCAGCG
TGGTGGTGTCGATGGTAGAACGAAGCGGCGTCGAAGCCTGTAAAGCGGCGGTGCACAATCTTCTCGCGCA
ACGCGTCAGTGGGCTGATCATTAACTATCCGCTGGATGACCAGGATGCCATTGCTGTGGAAGCTGCCTGC
ACTAATGTTCCGGCGTTATTTCTTGATGTCTCTGACCAGACACCCATCAACAGTATTATTTTCTCCCATG
AAGACGGTACGCGACTGGGCGTGGAGCATCTGGTCGCATTGGGTCACCAGCAAATCGCGCTGTTAGCGGG
CCCATTAAGTTCTGTCTCGGCGCGTCTGCGTCTGGCTGGCTGGCATAAATATCTCACTCGCAATCAAATT
CAGCCGATAGCGGAACGGGAAGGCGACTGGAGTGCCATGTCCGGTTTTCAACAAACCATGCAAATGCTGA
ATGAGGGCATCGTTCCCACTGCGATGCTGGTTGCCAACGATCAGATGGCGCTGGGCGCAATGCGCGCCAT
TACCGAGTCCGGGCTGCGCGTTGGTGCGGATATCTCGGTAGTGGGATACGACGATACCGAAGACAGCTCA
TGTTATATCCCGCCGTTAACCACCATCAAACAGGATTTTCGCCTGCTGGGGCAAACCAGCGTGGACCGCT
TGCTGCAACTCTCTCAGGGCCAGGCGGTGAAGGGCAATCAGCTGTTGCCCGTCTCACTGGTGAAAAGAAA
AACCACCCTGGCGCCCAATACGCAAACCGCCTCTCCCCGCGCGTTGGCCGATTCATTAATGCAGCTGGCA
CGACAGGTTTCCCGACTGGAAAGCGGGCAGTGAGCGCAACGCAATTAATGTAAGTTAGCTCACTCATTAG
GCACCCCAGGCTTTACACTTTATGCTTCCGGCTCGTATGTTGTGTGGAATTGTGAGCGGATAACAATTTC
ACACAGGAAACAGCTATGACCATGATTACGGATTCACTGGCCGTCGTTTTACAACGTCGTGACTGGGAAA
ACCCTGGCGTTACCCAACTTAATCGCCTTGCAGCACATCCCCCTTTCGCCAGCTGGCGTAATAGCGAAGA
GGCCCGCACCGATCGCCCTTCCCAACAGTTGCGCAGCCTGAATGGCGAATGGCGCTTTGCCTGGTTTCCG
GCACCAGAAGCGGTGCCGGAAAGCTGGCTGGAGTGCGATCTTCCTGAGGCCGATACTGTCGTCGTCCCCT
CAAACTGGCAGATGCACGGTTACGATGCGCCCATCTACACCAACGTGACCTATCCCATTACGGTCAATCC
GCCGTTTGTTCCCACGGAGAATCCGACGGGTTGTTACTCGCTCACATTTAATGTTGATGAAAGCTGGCTA
CAGGAAGGCCAGACGCGAATTATTTTTGATGGCGTTGGAATTAGCTTATCGACTGCACGGTGCACCAATG
CTTCTGGCGTCAGGCAGCCATCGGAAGCTGTGGTATGGCTGTGCAGGTCGTAAATCACTGCATAATTCGT
GTCGCTCAAGGCGCACTCCCGTTCTGGATAATGTTTTTTGCGCCGACATCATAACGGTTCTGGCAAATAT
TCTGAAATGAGCTGTTGACAATTAATCATCGGCTCGTATAATGTGTGGAATTGTGAGCGGATAACAATTT
CACACAGGAAACAGTATTCATGTCCCCTATACTAGGTTATTGGAAAATTAAGGGCCTTGTGCAACCCACT
CGACTTCTTTTGGAATATCTTGAAGAAAAATATGAAGAGCATTTGTATGAGCGCGATGAAGGTGATAAAT
GGCGAAACAAAAAGTTTGAATTGGGTTTGGAGTTTCCCAATCTTCCTTATTATATTGATGGTGATGTTAA
ATTAACACAGTCTATGGCCATCATACGTTATATAGCTGACAAGCACAACATGTTGGGTGGTTGTCCAAAA
GAGCGTGCAGAGATTTCAATGCTTGAAGGAGCGGTTTTGGATATTAGATACGGTGTTTCGAGAATTGCAT
ATAGTAAAGACTTTGAAACTCTCAAAGTTGATTTTCTTAGCAAGCTACCTGAAATGCTGAAAATGTTCGA
AGATCGTTTATGTCATAAAACATATTTAAATGGTGATCATGTAACCCATCCTGACTTCATGTTGTATGAC
GCTCTTGATGTTGTTTTATACATGGACCCAATGTGCCTGGATGCGTTCCCAAAATTAGTTTGTTTTAAAA
AACGTATTGAAGCTATCCCACAAATTGATAAGTACTTGAAATCCAGCAAGTATATAGCATGGCCTTTGCA
GGGCTGGCAAGCCACGTTTGGTGGTGGCGACCATCCTCCAAAATCGGATCTGGTTCCGCGTGGATCTGAA
AACCTGTATTTTCAGGGCCATATGGACGATCTGGACGCGCTGTTGGCCGACCTTGAATCCACCACTAGTC
ATATTAGTAAACGTCCAGTATTTCTTAGCGAGGAAACTCCCTATAGTTATCCAACCGGAAATCATACCTA
CCAGGAAATCGCCGTCCCACCACCAGTACCGCCTCCGCCATCCTCGGAGGCGCTGAACGGAACTATCCTT
GATCCTTTAGATCAGTGGCAACCCAGCGGTTCCCGCTTCATTCATCAACAGCCACAATCATCAAGTCCCG
TATATGGTAGTAGTGCAAAAACGAGCAGCGTGAGCAATCCTCAAGATTCTGTAGGTTCGCCCTGTAGTCG
CGTCGGAGAAGAGGAACACGTTTATTCCTTCCCTAATAAGCAGAAAAGCGCGGAACCCTCGCCAACAGTC
ATGTCTACGTCGTTGGGCTCGAACCTGTCTGAGCTTGACCGCCTGCTGTTAGAGCTTAACGCCGTACAAC
ATAACCCTCCTGGTTTCCCGGCCGACGAGGCTAACAGCTCCCCACCCTTACCAGGTGCCCTTAGCCCATT
GTACGGGGTACCTGAAACAAATTCACCTCTTGGCGGGAAAGCAGGGCCTCTGACGAAAGAAAAACCGAAA
CGCAATGGGGGTCGTGGGTTGGAGGATGTACGTCCATCAGTAGAGTCCCTTCTGGACGAGCTGGAGAGTT
CTGTCCCATCCCCGGTTCCCGCCATTACTGTCAATCAAGGAGAAATGTCATCCCCCCAACGCGTGACCAG
TACTCAACAACAGACCCGTATTTCCGCCTCGAGCGCTACACGTGAATTAGATGAATTAATGGCTTCGCTT
TCGGATTTTAAATTCATGGCTCAGGGAAAGACCGGTAGTTCCTCACCGCCCGGTGGACCGCCTAAACCAG
GCAGTCAATTAGACTCTATGCTGGGATCATTGCAGAGCGATTTAAATAAGTTGGGGGTCGCGACAGTCGC
AAAGATGGATGACTTGGATGCTTTACTTGCAGATTTGGAATCTACCACTTCCCACATTAGCAAGCGTCCG
GTATTTTTGTCCGAGGAGACACCTTATAGCTACCCCACTGGTAACCACACTTATCAGGAGATTGCGGTAC
CACCCCCTGTGCCACCACCTCCTTCTTCCGAGGCCCTGAATGGCACGATCCTTGATCCCTTGGATCAATG
GCAGCCATCCGGGTCTCGTTTTATCCACCAACAACCGCAGAGTTCGTCCCCCGTCTATGGGTCCTCCGCG
AAGACGAGCTCAGTCTCGAACCCTCAAGATTCTGTCGGGTCTCCATGTAGCCGTGTGGGTGAGGAAGAAC
ATGTGTACTCATTCCCCAACAAGCAAAAAAGTGCGGAACCATCGCCTACTGTCATGTCGACAAGTCTTGG
TAGCAACCTTTCCGAACTTGATCGTTTGTTACTTGAACTGAATGCGGTCCAACATAACCCGCCTGGATTT
CCGGCTGACGAAGCTAACTCTTCGCCACCTCTGCCGGGAGCGCTGTCTCCCCTGTATGGAGTGCCCGAGA
CCAATTCACCATTGGGTGGTAAGGCGGGACCGCTTACCAAAGAAAAGCCGAAGCGCAACGGGGGCCGTGG
ATTAGAAGACGTTCGCCCTTCCGTGGAATCCTTACTTGATGAGCTGGAGAGCTCTGTGCCATCACCGGTG
CCTGCCATTACAGTCAATCAGGGCGAAATGTCCAGCCCTCAACGCGTTACTAGTACCCAACAGCAAACTC
GCATTTCCGCCTCGAGCGCTACACGCGAATTAGATGAGTTGATGGCCAGCCTTTCCGATTTCAAATTCAT
GGCGCAAGGTAAAACCGGTAGTAGCTCACCACCAGGTGGGCCACCGAAGCCGGGCTCTCAACTTGACTCG
ATGTTAGGTAGCTTGCAGAGTGACCTTAACAAATTAGGTGTCGCAACAGTAGCAAAAGGGGTGTGCGGAG
CCTGCAAGAAGCCGATTGCAGGCCAAGTTGTCACTGCGATGGGTAAGACATGGCACCCTGAGCACTTTGT
CTGCACTCATTGTCAGGAGGAGATTGGTTCCCGTAATTTCTTTGAGCGCGATGGGCAGCCCTACTGCGAG
AAAGACTACCATAACTTATTTTCCCCCCGCTGCTACTATTGCAATGGCCCGATCTTAGATAAAGTCGTCA
CCGCACTGGATCGCACATGGCACCCCGAACATTTCTTTTGCGCCCAGTGTGGTGCTTTTTTTGGACCTGA
AGGCTTTCACGAAAAGGATGGGAAAGCATACTGTCGTAAAGATTACTTTGACATGTTTGCACCGAAATGT
GGGGGGTGTGCACGCGCGATCCTGGAGAACTACATTAGCGCGCTGAATACGTTATGGCATCCTGAGTGTT
TTGTCTGTCGTGAGTGTTTTACACCCTTCGTCAATGGTTCATTCTTCGAACACGACGGCCAGCCGTATTG
TGAAGTCCACTACCATGAACGCCGCGGTTCGTTATGTTCAGGTTGCCAGAAACCTATTACCGGTCGCTGT
ATTACTGCCATGGCCAAGAAGTTTCATCCAGAGCACTTTGTGTGCGCATTTTGTTTGAAACAGCTGAATA
AAGGGACATTTAAGGAACAGAATGATAAGCCCTACTGCCAAAATTGTTTTCTTAAACTGTTTTGCTAGTG
AGGATCCGCGGCCGCATCGTGACTGACTGACGATCTGCCTCGCGCGTTTCGGTGATGACGGTGAAAACCT
CTGACACATGCAGCTCCCGGAGACGGTCACAGCTTGTCTGTAAGCGGATGCCGGGAGCAGACAAGCCCGT
CAGGGCGCGTCAGCGGGTGTTGGCGGGTGTCGGGGCGCAGCCATGACCCAGTCACGTAGCGATAGCGGAG
TGTATAATTCTTGAAGACGAAAGGGCCTCGTGATACGCCTATTTTTATAGGTTAATGTCATGATAATAAT
GGTTTCTTAGACGTCAGGTGGCACTTTTCGGGGAAATGTGCGCGGAACCCCTATTTGTTTATTTTTCTAA
ATACATTCAAATATGTATCCGCTCATGAGACAATAACCCTGATAAATGCTTCAATAATATTGAAAAAGGA
AGAGTATGAGTATTCAACATTTCCGTGTCGCCCTTATTCCCTTTTTTGCGGCATTTTGCCTTCCTGTTTT
TGCTCACCCAGAAACGCTGGTGAAAGTAAAAGATGCTGAAGATCAGTTGGGTGCACGAGTGGGTTACATC
GAACTGGATCTCAACAGCGGTAAGATCCTTGAGAGTTTTCGCCCCGAAGAACGTTTTCCAATGATGAGCA
CTTTTAAAGTTCTGCTATGTGGCGCGGTATTATCCCGTGTTGACGCCGGGCAAGAGCAACTCGGTCGCCG
CATACACTATTCTCAGAATGACTTGGTTGAGTACTCACCAGTCACAGAAAAGCATCTTACGGATGGCATG
ACAGTAAGAGAATTATGCAGTGCTGCCATAACCATGAGTGATAACACTGCGGCCAACTTACTTCTGACAA
CGATCGGAGGACCGAAGGAGCTAACCGCTTTTTTGCACAACATGGGGGATCATGTAACTCGCCTTGATCG
TTGGGAACCGGAGCTGAATGAAGCCATACCAAACGACGAGCGTGACACCACGATGCCTGCAGCAATGGCA
ACAACGTTGCGCAAACTATTAACTGGCGAACTACTTACTCTAGCTTCCCGGCAACAATTAATAGACTGGA
TGGAGGCGGATAAAGTTGCAGGACCACTTCTGCGCTCGGCCCTTCCGGCTGGCTGGTTTATTGCTGATAA
ATCTGGAGCCGGTGAGCGTGGGTCTCGCGGTATCATTGCAGCACTGGGGCCAGATGGTAAGCCCTCCCGT
ATCGTAGTTATCTACACGACGGGGAGTCAGGCAACTATGGATGAACGAAATAGACAGATCGCTGAGATAG
GTGCCTCACTGATTAAGCATTGGTAACTGTCAGACCAAGTTTACTCATATATACTTTAGATTGATTTAAA
ACTTCATTTTTAATTTAAAAGGATCTAGGTGAAGATCCTTTTTGATAATCTCATGACCAAAATCCCTTAA
CGTGAGTTTTCGTTCCACTGAGCGTCAGACCCCGTAGAAAAGATCAAAGGATCTTC
